Addgene plasmid #26462: pIBB-mEGFP-IRES-puro2b
Depositing lab: Daniel Gerlich. Depositing organization: ETH Zurich (Swiss Federal Institute of Technology). Publication: CellCognition: time-resolved phenotype annotation in high-throughput live cell imaging. Held M, Schmitz MH, Fischer B, Walter T, Neumann B, Olma MH, Peter M, Ellenberg J, Gerlich DW. Nat Methods. 2010 Sep . 7(9):747-54. 10.1038/nmeth.1486 PubMed 20693996.
Backbone
  Vector backbone: pIRES-puro2b
  Backbone size w/o insert (bp): 5829
  Vector type: Mammalian Expression, Bacterial Expression
  Selectable markers: Puromycin
Growth in bacteria
  Bacterial resistance: Ampicillin, 100 μg/mL
  Growth temperature: 37°C
  Growth strain: DH5alpha
  Copy number: High Copy
Gene/Insert
  Gene/Insert name: pIBB
  Species: H. sapiens (human)
  Insert size (bp): 196
  Tag / fusion protein: mEGFP (C terminal on insert)
  Cloning method: Restriction Enzyme; 5′ cloning site EcoR1 (unknown if destroyed); 3′ cloning site Not1 (unknown if destroyed)
  Sequencing primers: 5′ n/a
Terms and licenses: Academic/Nonprofit Terms; Industry Terms: Not Available to Industry
Depositor comments: There are some discrepancies between the author's sequence and Addgene's quality control sequence, but the depositing lab says that the plasmids should function normally.
How to cite: pIBB-mEGFP-IRES-puro2b was a gift from Daniel Gerlich (Addgene plasmid # 26462 ; http://n2t.net/addgene:26462 ; RRID:Addgene_26462)
