[The description below was written by a language model from this plasmid's Addgene catalogue record and pLannotate feature annotations shown in this document.]
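Description:
pIBB-mEGFP-IRES-puro2b is a mammalian expression plasmid built on the pIRES-puro2b backbone, with a depositor sequence of about 6.0 kb. It is propagated in E. coli as a high-copy plasmid through a ColE1/pUC-type origin and selected with ampicillin via the β-lactamase gene. Remnants of lac regulatory elements and a pBR322 bom fragment are also annotated in the bacterial portion of the backbone.

The payload is a single bicistronic transcription unit driven by the human CMV immediate-early enhancer and promoter. The first open reading frame is a short human insert of roughly 196 bp, which the feature table identifies as a fragment of KPNA2 (importin alpha). The name "IBB" suggests the importin-beta binding domain, although the record does not spell this out. This fragment is fused at its C terminus to monomeric EGFP. Downstream lie a chimeric intron, an EMCV IRES and the puromycin N-acetyltransferase gene, and the unit ends with the bovine growth hormone polyadenylation signal. Because the fluorescent fusion and the resistance marker are translated from the same mRNA, puromycin selection enriches for cells that also express the reporter, which makes the design well suited to generating stable fluorescent cell lines.

The associated publication concerns automated, time-resolved phenotype annotation in high-throughput live-cell imaging, consistent with use of this construct as a green fluorescent marker in such assays. An importin-derived fusion of this kind would be expected to report on nuclear import or nuclear compartment integrity, but the record does not state its localisation. The depositor notes some discrepancies between the author sequence and the repository's quality-control sequence, and says the plasmid should still function normally.
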