Features (pLannotate 1.2.2; 20 found; start..end, strand, type, name):
    365..568     +  promoter       CMV promoter: human cytomegalovirus (CMV) immediate early promoter
    591..634     +  misc_feature   MCS (fragment): multiple cloning site
    656..847     +  CDS            KPNA2 (fragment): IMA1_HUMAN - Also known as RCH1, SRP1. Experimental evidence at protein level: Swiss-Prot protein existence level 1. Functions in nuclear protein import as an adapter protein for nuclear receptor KPNB1. Binds specifically and directly to substrates containing either a simple or bipartite NLS motif. Docking of the importin/substrate complex to the nuclear pore complex (NPC) is mediated by KPNB1 through binding to nucleoporin FxFG repeats and the complex is subsequently translocated through the pore by an energy requiring, Ran-dependent mechanism. At the nucleoplasmic side of the NPC, Ran binds
    845..1561    +  CDS            EGFP: EGFP is a basic (constitutively fluorescent) green fluorescent protein published in 1996, derived from Aequorea victoria. It is reported to be a rapidly-maturing weak dimer with moderate acid sensitivity.
   1634..1863    +  intron         chimeric intron: chimera between introns from adenovirus and immunoglobulin heavy chain genes
   2032..2494    +  misc_feature   IRES: internal ribosome entry site (IRES) of the encephalomyocarditis virus (EMCV)
   2527..3126    +  CDS            PuroR: puromycin N-acetyltransferase; pac from Streptomyces; confers resistance to puromycin
   3176..3241    +  CDS            dmpM (fragment): DMPM_STRAD - Protein inferred from homology: Swiss-Prot protein existence level 3. From Streptomyces alboniger.
   3268..3492    +  polyA_signal   bGH poly(A) signal: bovine growth hormone polyadenylation signal
   3496..3517    +  promoter       SV40 promoter (fragment): SV40 enhancer and early promoter
   3527..3578    +  polyA_signal   SV40 poly(A) signal (fragment): SV40 polyadenylation signal
   3642..3658    -  protein_bind   lac operator: The lac repressor binds to the lac operator to inhibit transcription in E. coli. This inhibition can be relieved by adding lactose or isopropyl-β-D-thiogalactopyranoside (IPTG). lac repressor encoded by lacI
   3666..3696    -  promoter       lac promoter: promoter for the E. coli lac operon
   3711..3732    -  protein_bind   CAP binding site: CAP binding activates transcription in the presence of cAMP. E. coli catabolite activator protein
   3745..3837    -  CDS            lacI (fragment): lac repressor; lacI; The lac repressor binds to the lac operator to inhibit transcription in E. coli. This inhibition can be relieved by adding lactose or isopropyl-β-D-thiogalactopyranoside (IPTG).
   4020..4608    -  rep_origin     ori: high-copy-number ColE1/pMB1/pBR322/pUC origin of replication
   4779..5639    -  CDS            AmpR: β-lactamase; bla; confers resistance to ampicillin, carbenicillin, and related antibiotics
   5640..5744    -  promoter       AmpR promoter: bla
   5811..5855    -  misc_feature   bom (fragment): basis of mobility region from pBR322
   6010..364     +  enhancer       CMV enhancer (across the origin): human cytomegalovirus immediate early enhancer
>Addgene plasmid #26462 | pIBB-mEGFP-IRES-puro2b | depositor full sequence | sequence record 12494 | Author sequence
TAGTTATTAATAGTAATCAATTACGGGGTCATTAGTTCATAGCCCATATATGGAGTTCCGCGTTACATAA
CTTACGGTAAATGGCCCGCCTGGCTGACCGCCCAACGACCCCCGCCCATTGACGTCAATAATGACGTATG
TTCCCATAGTAACGCCAATAGGGACTTTCCATTGACGTCAATGGGTGGACTATTTACGGTAAACTGCCCA
CTTGGCAGTACATCAAGTGTATCATATGCCAAGTACGCCCCCTATTGACGTCAATGACGGTAAATGGCCC
GCCTGGCATTATGCCCAGTACATGACCTTATGGGACTTTCCTACTTGGCAGTACATCTACGTATTAGTCA
TCGCTATTACCATGGTGATGCGGTTTTGGCAGTACATCAATGGGCGTGGATAGCGGTTTGACTCACGGGG
ATTTCCAAGTCTCCACCCCATTGACGTCAATGGGAGTTTGTTTTGGCACCAAAATCAACGGGACTTTCCA
AAATGTCGTAACAACTCCGCCCCATTGACGCAAATGGGCGGTAGGCGTGTACGGTGGGAGGTCTATATAA
GCAGAGCTGGTTTAGTGAACCGTCAGATCCGCTAGCGCTACCGGACTCAGATCTCGAGCTCAAGCTTCGA
ATTCATTAAAGAGGAGAAATTAAGCATGCGCACGAACGAGAATGCTAATACACCAGCTGCCCGTCTTCAC
AGATTCAAGAACAAGGGAAAAGACAGTACAGAAATGAGGCGTCNCAGAATAGAGGTCAATGTGGAGCTGA
GGAAAGCTAAGAAGGATGACCAGATGCTGAAGAGGAGAAATGTAAGCTCATTTCCTGATGATGCTACTTC
TCCNATGNNNAGCAAGGGCGAGGAGCTGTTCACCGGGGTGGTGCCCATCCTGGTCGAGCTGGACGGCGAC
GTAAACGGCCACAAGTTCAGCGTGTCCGGCGAGGGCGAGGGCGATGCCACCTACGGCAAGCTGACCCTGA
AGTTCATCTGCACCACCGGCAAGCTGCCCGTGCCCTGGCCCACCCTCGTGACCACCCTGACCTACGGCGT
GCAGTGCTTCAGCCGCTACCCCGACCACATGAAGCAGCACGACTTCTTCAAGTCCGCCATGCCCGAAGGC
TACGTCCAGGAGCGCACCATCTTCTTCAAGGACGACGGCAACTACAAGACCCGCGCCGAGGTGAAGTTCG
AGGGCGACACCCTGGTGAACCGCATCGAGCTGAAGGGCATCGACTTCAAGGAGGACGGCAACATCCTGGG
GCACAAGCTGGAGTACAACTACAACAGCCACAACGTCTATATCATGGCCGACAAGCAGAAGAACGGCATC
AAGGTGAACTTCAAGATCCGCCACAACATCGAGGACGGCAGCGTGCAGCTCGCCGACCACTACCAGCAGA
ACACCCCCATCGGCGACGGCCCCGTGCTGCTGCCCGACAACCACTACCTGAGCACCCAGTCCGCCCTGAG
CAAAGACCCCAACGAGAAGCGCGATCACATGGTCCTGCTGGAGTTCGTGACCGCCGCCGGGATCACTCTC
GGCATGGACGAGCTGTACAAGTAAAGCGGCCGCATAGATAACTGATCCAGTGTGCTGGAATTAATTCGCT
GTCTGCGAGGGCCAGCTGTTGGGGTGAGTACTCCCTCTCAAAAGCGGGCATGACTTCTGCGCTAAGATTG
TCAGTTTCCAAAAACGAGGAGGATTTGATATTCACCTGGCCCGCGGTGATGCCTTTGAGGGTGGCCGCGT
CCATCTGGTCAGAAAAGACAATCTTTTTGTTGTCAAGCTTGAGGTGTGGCAGGCTTGAGATCTGGCCATA
CACTTGAGTGACAATGACATCCACTTTGCCTTTCTCTCCACAGGTGTCCACTCCCAGGTCCAACTGCAGG
TCGAGCATGCATCTAGGGCGGCCAATTCCGCCCCTCTCCCTCCCCCCCCCCTAACGTTACTGGCCGAAGC
CGCTTGGAATAAGGCCGGTGTGCGTTTGTCTATATGTGATTTTCCACCATATTGCCGTCTTTTGGCAATG
TGAGGGCCCGGAAACCTGGCCCTGTCTTCTTGACGAGCATTCCTAGGGGTCTTTCCCCTCTCGCCAAAGG
AATGCAAGGTCTGTTGAATGTCGTGAAGGAAGCAGTTCCTCTGGAAGCTTCTTGAAGACAAACAACGTCT
GTAGCGACCCTTTGCAGGCAGCGGAACCCCCCACCTGGCGACAGGTGCCTCTGCGGCCAAAAGCCACGTG
TATAAGATACACCTGCAAAGGCGGCACAACCCCAGTGCCACGTTGTGAGTTGGATAGTTGTGGAAAGAGT
CAAATGGCTCTCCTCAAGCGTATTCAACAAGGGGCTGAAGGATGCCCAGAAGGTACCCCATTGTATGGGA
TCTGATCTGGGGCCTCGGTGCACATGCTTTACATGTGTTTAGTCGAGGTTAAAAAAACGTCTAGGCCCCC
CGAACCACGGGGACGTGGTTTTCCTTTGAAAAACACGATGATAAGCTTGCCACAACCCACAAGGAGACGA
CCTTCCATGACCGAGTACAAGCCCACGGTGCGCCTCGCCACCCGCGACGACGTCCCCCGGGCCGTACGCA
CCCTCGCCGCCGCGTTCGCCGACTACCCCGCCACGCGCCACACCGTCGACCCGGACCGCCACATCGAGCG
GGTCACCGAGCTGCAAGAACTCTTCCTCACGCGCGTCGGGCTCGACATCGGCAAGGTGTGGGTCGCGGAC
GACGGCGCCGCGGTGGCGGTCTGGACCACGCCGGAGAGCGTCGAAGCGGGGGCGGTGTTCGCCGAGATCG
GCCCGCGCATGGCCGAGTTGAGCGGTTCCCGGCTGGCCGCGCAGCAACAGATGGAAGGCCTCCTGGCGCC
GCACCGGCCCAAGGAGCCCGCGTGGTTCCTGGCCACCGTCGGCGTCTCGCCCGACCACCAGGGCAAGGGT
CTGGGCAGCGCCGTCGTGCTCCCCGGAGTGGAGGCGGCCGAGCGCGCCGGGGTGCCCGCCTTCCTGGAGA
CCTCCGCGCCCCGCAACCTCCCCTTCTACGAGCGGCTCGGCTTCACCGTCACCGCCGACGTCGAGTGCCC
GAAGGACCGCGCGACCTGGTGCATGACCCGCAAGCCCGGTGCCTGACGCCCGCCCCACGACCCGCAGCGC
CCGACCGAAAGGAGCGCACGACCCCATGGCTCCGACCGAAGCCGACCCGGGCGGCCCCGCCGACCCCGCA
CCCGCCCCCGAGGCCCACCGACTCTAGAGCTCGCTGATCAGCCTCGACTGTGCCTTCTAGTTGCCAGCCA
TCTGTTGTTTGCCCCTCCCCCGTGCCTTCCTTGACCCTGGAAGGTGCCACTCCCACTGTCCTTTCCTAAT
AAAATGAGGAAATTGCATCGCATTGTCTGAGTAGGTGTCATTCTATTCTGGGGGGTGGGGTGGGGCAGGA
CAGCAAGGGGGAGGATTGGGAAGACAATAGCAGGCATGCTGGGGATGCGGTGGGCTCTATGGCTTCTGAG
GCGGAAAGAACCAGCTGGGGCTCGAGTGCATTCTAGTTGTGGTTTGTCCAAACTCATCAATGTATCTTAT
CATGTCTGTATACCGTCGACCTCTAGCTAGAGCTTGGCGTAATCATGGTCATAGCTGTTTCCTGTGTGAA
ATTGTTATCCGCTCACAATTCCACACAACATACGAGCCGGAAGCATAAAGTGTAAAGCCTGGGGTGCCTA
ATGAGTGAGCTAACTCACATTAATTGCGTTGCGCTCACTGCCCGCTTTCCAGTCGGGAAACCTGTCGTGC
CAGCTGCATTAATGAATCGGCCAACGCGCGGGGAGAGGCGGTTTGCGTATTGGGCGCTCTTCCGCTTCCT
CGCTCACTGACTCGCTGCGCTCGGTCGTTCGGCTGCGGCGAGCGGTATCAGCTCACTCAAAGGCGGTAAT
ACGGTTATCCACAGAATCAGGGGATAACGCAGGAAAGAACATGTGAGCAAAAGGCCAGCAAAAGGCCAGG
AACCGTAAAAAGGCCGCGTTGCTGGCGTTTTTCCATAGGCTCCGCCCCCCTGACGAGCATCACAAAAATC
GACGCTCAAGTCAGAGGTGGCGAAACCCGACAGGACTATAAAGATACCAGGCGTTTCCCCCTGGAAGCTC
CCTCGTGCGCTCTCCTGTTCCGACCCTGCCGCTTACCGGATACCTGTCCGCCTTTCTCCCTTCGGGAAGC
GTGGCGCTTTCTCAATGCTCACGCTGTAGGTATCTCAGTTCGGTGTAGGTCGTTCGCTCCAAGCTGGGCT
GTGTGCACGAACCCCCCGTTCAGCCCGACCGCTGCGCCTTATCCGGTAACTATCGTCTTGAGTCCAACCC
GGTAAGACACGACTTATCGCCACTGGCAGCAGCCACTGGTAACAGGATTAGCAGAGCGAGGTATGTAGGC
GGTGCTACAGAGTTCTTGAAGTGGTGGCCTAACTACGGCTACACTAGAAGGACAGTATTTGGTATCTGCG
CTCTGCTGAAGCCAGTTACCTTCGGAAAAAGAGTTGGTAGCTCTTGATCCGGCAAACAAACCACCGCTGG
TAGCGGTGGTTTTTTTGTTTGCAAGCAGCAGATTACGCGCAGAAAAAAAGGATCTCAAGAAGATCCTTTG
ATCTTTTCTACGGGGTCTGACGCTCAGTGGAACGAAAACTCACGTTAAGGGATTTTGGTCATGAGATTAT
CAAAAAGGATCTTCACCTAGATCCTTTTAAATTAAAAATGAAGTTTTAAATCAATCTAAAGTATATATGA
GTAAACTTGGTCTGACAGTTACCAATGCTTAATCAGTGAGGCACCTATCTCAGCGATCTGTCTATTTCGT
TCATCCATAGTTGCCTGACTCCCCGTCGTGTAGATAACTACGATACGGGAGGGCTTACCATCTGGCCCCA
GTGCTGCAATGATACCGCGAGACCCACGCTCACCGGCTCCAGATTTATCAGCAATAAACCAGCCAGCCGG
AAGGGCCGAGCGCAGAAGTGGTCCTGCAACTTTATCCGCCTCCATCCAGTCTATTAATTGTTGCCGGGAA
GCTAGAGTAAGTAGTTCGCCAGTTAATAGTTTGCGCAACGTTGTTGCCATTGCTACAGGCATCGTGGTGT
CACGCTCGTCGTTTGGTATGGCTTCATTCAGCTCCGGTTCCCAACGATCAAGGCGAGTTACATGATCCCC
CATGTTGTGCAAAAAAGCGGTTAGCTCCTTCGGTCCTCCGATCGTTGTCAGAAGTAAGTTGGCCGCAGTG
TTATCACTCATGGTTATGGCAGCACTGCATAATTCTCTTACTGTCATGCCATCCGTAAGATGCTTTTCTG
TGACTGGTGAGTACTCAACCAAGTCATTCTGAGAATAGTGTATGCGGCGACCGAGTTGCTCTTGCCCGGC
GTCAATACGGGATAATACCGCGCCACATAGCAGAACTTTAAAAGTGCTCATCATTGGAAAACGTTCTTCG
GGGCGAAAACTCTCAAGGATCTTACCGCTGTTGAGATCCAGTTCGATGTAACCCACTCGTGCACCCAACT
GATCTTCAGCATCTTTTACTTTCACCAGCGTTTCTGGGTGAGCAAAAACAGGAAGGCAAAATGCCGCAAA
AAAGGGAATAAGGGCGACACGGAAATGTTGAATACTCATACTCTTCCTTTTTCAATATTATTGAAGCATT
TATCAGGGTTATTGTCTCATGAGCGGATACATATTTGAATGTATTTAGAAAAATAAACAAATAGGGGTTC
CGCGCACATTTCCCCGAAAAGTGCCACCTGACGTCGACGGATCGGGAGATCTCCCGATCCCCTATGGTCG
ACTCTCAGTACAATCTGCTCTGATGCCGCATAGTTAAGCCAGTATCTGCTCCCTGCTTGTGTGTTGGAGG
TCGCTGAGTAGTGCGCGAGCAAAATTTAAGCTACAACAAGGCAAGGCTTGACCGACAATTGCATGAAGAA
TCTGCTTAGGGTTAGGCGTTTTGCGCTGCTTCGCGATGTACGGGCCAGATATACGCGTTGACATTGATTA
TTGAC
