>Addgene plasmid #26462 | pIBB-mEGFP-IRES-puro2b | addgene partial sequence | sequence record 32626 | 26462 with EGFP-N
TCGCCCTTGCTGTTCATGGGAGAAGTAGCATCATCAGGAAATGAGCTTACATTTCTCCTCTTCAGCATCT
GGTCATCCTTCTTAGCTTTCCTCAGCTCCACATTGACCTCTATTCTGTGACGCCTCATTTCTGTACTGTC
TTTTCCCTTGTTCTTGAATCTGTGAAGACGGGCAGCTGGTGTATTAGCATTCTCGTTCGTGCGCATGCTT
AATTTCTCCTCTTTAATGAATTCGAAGCTTGAGCTCGAGATCTGAGTCCGGTAGCGCTAGCGGATCTGAC
GGTTCACTAAACCAGCTCTGCTTATATAGACCTCCCACCGTACACGCCTACCGCCCATTTGCGTCAATGG
GGCGGAGTTGTTACGACATTTTGGAAAGTCCCGTTGATTTTGGTGCCAAAACAAACTCCCATTGACGTCA
ATGGGGTGGAGACTTGGAAATCCCCGTGAGTCAAACCGCTATCCACGCCCATTGATGTACTGCCAAAACC
GCATCACCATGGTAATAGCGATGACTAATACGTAGATGTACTGCCAAGTAGGAAAGTCCCATAAGGTCAT
GTACTGGGCATAATGCCAGGCGGGCCATTTACCGTCATTGACGTCAATAGGGGGCGTACTTGGCATATGA
TACACTTGATGTACTGCCAAGTGGGCAGTTTACCGTAAATACTCCACCCATTGACGTCAATGGAAAGTCC
CTATTGGCGTTACTATGGGAACATACGTCATTATTGACGTCAATGGGCGGGGGTCGTTGGGCGGTCAGCC
AGGCGGGCCATTTACCGTAAGTTATGTAACGCGGAACTCCATATATGGGCTATGAAACTAATGACCCCGT
AATTGATTACTATTAATAACTAGTCAATAATCAA
